>Addgene plasmid #229728 | pGWB512_35S-FLAG-(ΔTP)DM3(Hh-0) | addgene full sequence | sequence record 478191 | Addgene NGS Result
TTTCACGCCCTTTTAAATATCCGATTATTCTAATAAACGCTCTTTTCTCTTAGGTTTACCCGCCAATATA
TCCTGTCAAACACTGATAGTTTAAACTGAAGGCGGGAAACGACAATCTGATCCAAGCTCAAGCTGCTCTA
GCATTCGCCATTCAGGCTGCGCAACTGTTGGGAAGGGCGATCGGTGCGGGCCTCTTCGCTATTACGCCAG
CTGGCGAAAGGGGGATGTGCTGCAAGGCGATTAAGTTGGGTAACGCCAGGGTTTTCCCAGTCACGACGTT
GTAAAACGACGGCCAGTGCCAAGCTTGCATGCCTGCAGGTCCCCAGATTAGCCTTTTCAATTTCAGAAAG
AATGCTAACCCACAGATGGTTAGAGAGGCTTACGCAGCAGGTCTCATCAAGACGATCTACCCGAGCAATA
ATCTCCAGGAAATCAAATACCTTCCCAAGAAGGTTAAAGATGCAGTCAAAAGATTCAGGACTAACTGCAT
CAAGAACACAGAGAAAGATATATTTCTCAAGATCAGAAGTACTATTCCAGTATGGACGATTCAAGGCTTG
CTTCACAAACCAAGGCAAGTAATAGAGATTGGAGTCTCTAAAAAGGTAGTTCCCACTGAATCAAAGGCCA
TGGAGTCAAAGATTCAAATAGAGGACCTAACAGAACTCGCCGTAAAGACTGGCGAACAGTTCATACAGAG
TCTCTTACGACTCAATGACAAGAAGAAAATCTTCGTCAACATGGTGGAGCACGACACACTTGTCTACTCC
AAAAATATCAAAGATACAGTCTCAGAAGACCAAAGGGCAATTGAGACTTTTCAACAAAGGGTAATATCCG
GAAACCTCCTCGGATTCCATTGCCCAGCTATCTGTCACTTTATTGTGAAGATAGTGGAAAAGGAAGGTGG
CTCCTACAAATGCCATCATTGCGATAAAGGAAAGGCCATCGTTGAAGATGCCTCTGCCGACAGTGGTCCC
AAAGATGGACCCCCACCCACGAGGAGCATCGTGGAAAAAGAAGACGTTCCAACCACGTCTTCAAAGCAAG
TGGATTGATGTGATATCTCCACTGACGTAAGGGATGACGCACAATCCCACTATCCTTCGCAAGACCCTTC
CTCTATATAAGGAAGTTCATTTCATTTGGAGAGAACACGGGGGACTCTAGAATGAGCGACTACAAGGATG
ACGATGACAAGGCTGTTATCACAAGTTTGTACAAAAAAGCAGGCTCCGAATTCGCCCTTATGGAAGCGGG
ATCGGTTTACGTCGATGTAGCTGGGGAATCGAAGTCGGAGCATGTTACTGGGAAGTGGTTTTCGGTGCCG
GAGCTCCGACTGCGTGACCACCGGTTCATAGTTCCTCTTGATTATTCCAAAAGTTCTCCCAAAATTACCG
TCTTTGCTCGAGAGATCGTTGCGGGTAACTTGAAATTTGGAGCTTTTTGATTCAGAGCTCTTTCTGTGAT
TACGAAGCTAAAAGTTTGTGTCTTTTGTTTTTTGTAGTTGGGAAAGAGGAGCAAGCAATGCCGTATTTAT
TGTATTTGCAAGGTGGTCCAGGATTTGAAGGTCCAAGGCCTAGTGAAGCTAGTGGATGGATTCAAAGAGC
TTGTGAAGAGTTTCGAGTGGTCTTACTCGATCAAGTATGATGCTTTCATAGTTTTATACTCTTCTCTGGA
CAGTTTTTTTAGTCTTTTTGTTGTTCTAATTTTGTTTGTCCTGCAGCGAGGAACAGGCTTGTCCACTCCT
TTAATATGTTCCTCTATGCTTCAATTCAAATCAGCAAAGGAATTAGCTGATTATTTGGTTCACTTTCGAG
CTGATAATATAGTTAAAGATGCTGAGTTTATTAGAGTTCGTCTTGTTCCTAAGGCTGATCCTTGGACAAT
TTTGGGTCAGGTAATTTGTCTTTGTATTGTCTATTGGTCATCTTGCTTCAGTTCTTGTCATTTGATTTTG
TATTCATCTTTTTTTCTTCAAATCTACAGAGTTTCGGTGGCTTTTGTGCACTTACATATCTGAGTTTTGC
ACCCGAAGGACTCAAACAAGTGCTAATAACTGGAGGAATTCCACCAATTGGTAAAGCATGTACAGCAGAT
GATGTATATGAAGCCGGTTTTGAACAAGTTGCTCGCCAAAATGAAAAATACTACAAGAGATTCCCTCAAG
ACATTGAGATTGTTCGTGAACTCGTAAATTACTTGGCTGAATCTGAAGGTGGCGGGGTGAGGGATTACAA
CATTTGCTCAATCCACTGACCAGTTTAGTTTAGTTCCTTACTTGTCTCTGTTTCTTTGTCTTTAGGTACC
TCTCCCATCAGGAGGCATTCTTACTCCTAAGGGTCTTCAAACTCTTGGTCTTTCTGGTTTAGGATCAAGT
ACTGGTTTTGAGCGCCTGCATTATATGTAAGAGTTTAGCTTAATTTTTATCAACCACCTCACATGTTCTG
TGTTAAATCTGGCCTTCTTAATTGATCATAGGTTGGAGAGAGTATGGGATCCTATTTTAGTTACTGGAGC
TCCAAAGTGTATTAGTCAGTTCTTCTTAAACGCTGTAAGAGACCCACAAAAATTTGTTGTTTTCTGTTCT
CAGCTCAAATAAGGAATTCAATAGTCTGAGACATTTTATCGTTGCTGCAGTTTGAGAGTTGGCATTCTTT
TGATGCAAATCCACTATATGCTCTTCTCCACGAGGCCATATACTGTGAGGTATAGTCTCTTCAAATTTCT
CATCTTTTTTTCTATTTCAGACAATTCCTTCTTCTTGTTATCATTTATGTTTAAATGGAAACTTTTTCAG
GGTGCTTCATCAGGATGGTCTGCTCATAGATTACGGGATAAATATGAGTACAAATTCGACGCAATGAAGG
CAGTCAAAGAAAGTCAGCCTGTACTCTTCACAGGAGAGGTACAGGTTTTGAGTATTTCTAATTGTATGGC
TCATAGCTTGGATGATTGGTCCACATTGCTTAACTAAAATAGAATTTGGATTTGTATAGATGATATTTCC
ATGGATGTTTGATGAAATTCATGCCTTGAAGCCATTTAAAGCTGCCGCCGATCTTTTGGCCAAGAAAGAG
GATTGGCCTCCATTATATGATGTTCCTAGATTGCAGAATAACAAGGTCTGTTTCAGAATCTTGATCGTTC
TTTCATATGGATCAAATAATTTTACTCTGTTTCACATGATTTCTTTTTGTAGGTGCCTGTTGCTGCAGCG
GTTTACTACGAAGATATGTATGTAAACTTCAAGCTGGTGACGGAAACAGCTTCTCATATATCGGGTATCA
GACTTTGGGTAACGAATGAGTTTATGCATTCGGGTCTTCGTGATGCTGGAAGACAAATTATTGATCATTT
GTTGGGAATGATCAATGGGAAAAAGCCTCTCTTTTAGGGCGAATTCGACCCAGCTTTCTTGTACAAAGTG
GTGATAACCTAGAGCTCGAATTTCCCCGATCGTTCAAACATTTGGCAATAAAGTTTCTTAAGATTGAATC
CTGTTGCCGGTCTTGCGATGATTATCATATAATTTCTGTTGAATTACGTTAAGCATGTAATAATTAACAT
GTAATGCATGACGTTATTTATGAGATGGGTTTTTATGATTAGAGTCCCGCAATTATACATTTAATACGCG
ATAGAAAACAAAATATAGCGCGCAAACTAGGATAAATTATCGCGCGCGGTGTCATCTATGTTACTAGATC
GGGAATTGGTTCCGGAACCAATTCGTAATCATGTCATAGCTGTTTCCTGTGTGAAATTGTTATCCGCTCA
CAATTCCACACAACATACGAGCCGGAAGCATAAAGTGTAAAGCCTGGGGTGCCTAATGAGTGAGCTAACT
CACATTAGGCTGAATTAGGCGCGCCTATTTCTATTAATTCCCGATCTAGTAACATAGATGACACCGCGCG
CGATAATTTATCCTAGTTTGCGCGCTATATTTTGTTTTCTATCGCGTATTAAATGTATAATTGCGGGACT
CTAATCATAAAAACCCATCTCATAAATAACGTCATGCATTACATGTTAATTATTACATGCTTAACGTAAT
TCAACAGAAATTATATGATAATCATCGCAAGACCGGCAACAGGATTCAATCTTAAGAAACTTTATTGCCA
AATGTTTGAACGATCGGGGAAATTCGGGGGATCGATCCCGCGAACTGTGGACGAGAACTGTGCCACCAAG
CGTAAGGCCGTTCTCTCGCATTTGCCTTGCTAGGCTCGCGCGAGTTGCTGGCTGAGGCGTTCTCGAAATC
AGCTCTTGTTCGGTCGGCATCTACTCTATTCCTTTGCCCTCGGACGAGTGCTGGGGCGTCGGTTTCCACT
ATCGGCGAGTACTTCTACACAGCCATCGGTCCAGACGGCCGCGCTTCTGCGGGCGATTTGTGTACGCCCG
ACAGTCCCGGCTCCGGATCGGACGATTGCGTCGCATCGACCCTGCGCCCAAGCTGCATCATCGAAATTGC
CGTCAACCAAGCTCTGATAGAGTTGGTCAAGACCAATGCGGAGCATATACGCCCGGAGCCGCGGCGATCC
TGCAAGCTCCGGATGCCTCCGCTCGAAGTAGCGCGTCTGCTGCTCCATACAAGCCAACCACGGCCTCCAG
AAGAAGATGTTGGCGACCTCGTATTGGGAATCCCCGAACATCGCCTCGCTCCAGTCAATGACCGCTGTTA
TGCGGCCATTGTCCGTCAGGACATTGTTGGAGCCGAAATCCGCGTGCACGAGGTGCCGGACTTCGGGGCA
GTCCTCGGCCCAAAGCATCAGCTCATCGAGAGCCTGCGCGACGGACGCACTGACGGTGTCGTCCATCACA
GTTTGCCAGTGATACACATGGGGATCAGCAATCGCGCATATGAAATCACGCCATGTAGTGTATTGACCGA
TTCCTTGCGGTCCGAATGGGCCGAACCCGCTCGTCTGGCTAAGATCGGCCGCAGCGATCGCATCCATGGC
CTCCGCGACCGGCTGCAGAACAGCGGGCAGTTCGGTTTCAGGCAGGTCTTGCAACGTGACACCCTGTGCA
CGGCGGGAGATGCAATAGGTCAGGCTCTCGCTGAATGCCCCAATGTCAAGCACTTCCGGAATCGGGAGCG
CGGCCGATGCAAAGTGCCGATAAACATAACGATCTTTGTAGAAACCATCGGCGCAGCTATTTACCCGCAG
GACATATCCACGCCCTCCTACATCGAAGCTGAAAGCACGAGATTCTTCGCCCTCCGAGAGCTGCATCAGG
TCGGAGACGCTGTCGAACTTTTCGATCAGAAACTTCTCGACAGACGTCGCGGTGAGTTCAGGCTTTTTCA
TATCTTATTGCCCCCCGGGATCAGATCTGGATTGAGAGTGAATATGAGACTCTAATTGGATACCGAGGGG
AATTTATGGAACGTCAGTGGAGCATTTTTGACAAGAAATATTTGCTAGCTGATAGTGACCTTAGGCGACT
TTTGAACGCGCAATAATGGTTTCTGACGTATGTGCTTAGCTCATTAAACTCCAGAAACCCGCGGCTGAGT
GGCTCCTTCAACGTTGCGGTTCTGTCAGTTCCAAACGTAAAACGGCTTGTCCCGCGTCATCGGCGGGGGT
CATAACGTGACTCCCTTAATTCTCCGCTCATGATCTTGATCCCCTGCGCCATCAGATCCTTGGCGGCAAG
AAAGCCATCCAGTTTACTTTGCAGGGCTTCCCAACCTTACCAGAGGGCGCCCCAGCTGGCAATTCCGGTT
CGCTTGCTGTCCATAAAACCGCCCAGTCTAGCTATCGCCATGTAAGCCCACTGCAAGCTACCTGCTTTCT
CTTTGCGCTTGCGTTTTCCCTTGTCCAGATAGCCCAGTAGCTGACATTCATCCGGGGTCAGCACCGTTTC
TGCGGACTGGCTTTCTACGTGTTCCGCTTCCTTTAGCAGCCCTTGCGCCCTGAGTGCTTGCGGCAGCGTG
AAGCTGATCCGTCGAGATTAATAGAAATAAATTCAGCCTAATTCGGCGTTAATTCAGTACATTAAAAACG
TCCGCAATGTGTTATTAAGTTGTCTAAGCGTCAATTTGTTTACACCACAATATATCCTGCCACCAGCCAG
CCAACAGCTCCCCGACCGGCAGCTCGGCACAAAATCACCACTCGATACAGGCAGCCCATCAGTCCGGGAC
GGCGTCAGCGGGAGAGCCGTTGTAAGGCGGCAGACTTTGCTCATGTTACCGATGCTATTCGGAAGAACGG
CAACTAAGCTGCCGGGTTTGAAACACGGATGATCTCGCGGAGGGTAGCATGTTGATTGTAACGATGACAG
AGCGTTGCTGCCTGTGATCAATTCGGGCACGAACCCAGTGGACATAAGCCTGTTCGGTTCGTAAGCTGTA
ATGCAAGTAGCGTATGCGCTCACGCAACTGGTCCAGAACCTTGACCGAACGCAGCGGTGGTAACGGCGCA
GTGGCGGTTTTCATGGCTTGTTATGACTGTTTTTTTGGGGTACAGTCTATGCCTCGGGCATCCAAGCAGC
AAGCGCGTTACGCCGTGGGTCGATGTTTGATGTTATGGAGCAGCAACGATGTTACGCAGCAGGGCAGTCG
CCCTAAAACAAAGTTAAACATCATGGGGGAAGCGGTGATCGCCGAAGTATCGACTCAACTATCAGAGGTA
GTTGGCGTCATCGAGCGCCATCTCGAACCGACGTTGCTGGCCGTACATTTGTACGGCTCCGCAGTGGATG
GCGGCCTGAAGCCACACAGTGATATTGATTTGCTGGTTACGGTGACCGTAAGGCTTGATGAAACAACGCG
GCGAGCTTTGATCAACGACCTTTTGGAAACTTCGGCTTCCCCTGGAGAGAGCGAGATTCTCCGCGCTGTA
GAAGTCACCATTGTTGTGCACGACGACATCATTCCGTGGCGTTATCCAGCTAAGCGCGAACTGCAATTTG
GAGAATGGCAGCGCAATGACATTCTTGCAGGTATCTTCGAGCCAGCCACGATCGACATTGATCTGGCTAT
CTTGCTGACAAAAGCAAGAGAACATAGCGTTGCCTTGGTAGGTCCAGCGGCGGAGGAACTCTTTGATCCG
GTTCCTGAACAGGATCTATTTGAGGCGCTAAATGAAACCTTAACGCTATGGAACTCGCCGCCCGACTGGG
CTGGCGATGAGCGAAATGTAGTGCTTACGTTGTCCCGCATTTGGTACAGCGCAGTAACCGGCAAAATCGC
GCCGAAGGATGTCGCTGCCGACTGGGCAATGGAGCGCCTGCCGGCCCAGTATCAGCCCGTCATACTTGAA
GCTAGACAGGCTTATCTTGGACAAGAAGAAGATCGCTTGGCCTCGCGCGCAGATCAGTTGGAAGAATTTG
TCCACTACGTGAAAGGCGAGATCACCAAGGTAGTCGGCAAATAATGTCTAGCTAGAAATTCGTTCAAGCC
GACGCCGCTTCGCGGCGCGGCTTAACTCAAGCGTTAGATGCACTAAGCACATAATTGCTCACAGCCAAAC
TATCAGGTCAAGTCTGCTTTTATTATTTTTAAGCGTGCATAATAAGCCCTACACAAATTGGGAGATATAT
CATGCATGACCAAAATCCCTTAACGTGAGTTTTCGTTCCACTGAGCGTCAGACCCCGTAGAAAAGATCAA
AGGATCTTCTTGAGATCCTTTTTTTCTGCGCGTAATCTGCTGCTTGCAAACAAAAAAACCACCGCTACCA
GCGGTGGTTTGTTTGCCGGATCAAGAGCTACCAACTCTTTTTCCGAAGGTAACTGGCTTCAGCAGAGCGC
AGATACCAAATACTGTCCTTCTAGTGTAGCCGTAGTTAGGCCACCACTTCAAGAACTCTGTAGCACCGCC
TACATACCTCGCTCTGCTAATCCTGTTACCAGTGGCTGCTGCCAGTGGCGATAAGTCGTGTCTTACCGGG
TTGGACTCAAGACGATAGTTACCGGATAAGGCGCAGCGGTCGGGCTGAACGGGGGGTTCGTGCACACAGC
CCAGCTTGGAGCGAACGACCTACACCGAACTGAGATACCTACAGCGTGAGCTATGAGAAAGCGCCACGCT
TCCCGAAGGGAGAAAGGCGGACAGGTATCCGGTAAGCGGCAGGGTCGGAACAGGAGAGCGCACGAGGGAG
CTTCCAGGGGGAAACGCCTGGTATCTTTATAGTCCTGTCGGGTTTCGCCACCTCTGACTTGAGCGTCGAT
TTTTGTGATGCTCGTCAGGGGGGCGGAGCCTATGGAAAAACGCCAGCAACGCGGCCTTTTTACGGTTCCT
GGCCTTTTGCTGGCCTTTTGCTCACATGTTCTTTCCTGCGTTATCCCCTGATTCTGTGGATAACCGTATT
ACCGCCTTTGAGTGAGCTGATACCGCTCGCCGCAGCCGAACGACCGAGCGCAGCGAGTCAGTGAGCGAGG
AAGCGGAAGAGCGCCTGATGCGGTATTTTCTCCTTACGCATCTGTGCGGTATTTCACACCGCATATGGTG
CACTCTCAGTACAATCTGCTCTGATGCCGCATAGTTAAGCCAGTATACACTCCGCTATCGCTACGTGACT
GGGTCATGGCTGCGCCCCGACACCCGCCAACACCCGCTGACGCGCCCTGACGGGCTTGTCTGCTCCCGGC
ATCCGCTTACAGACAAGCTGTGACCGTCTCCGGGAGCTGCATGTGTCAGAGGTTTTCACCGTCATCACCG
AAACGCGCGAGGCAGGGTGCCTTGATGTGGGCGCCGGCGGTCGAGTGGCGACGGCGCGGCTTGTCCGCGC
CCTGGTAGATTGCCTGGCCGTAGGCCAGCCATTTTTGAGCGGCCAGCGGCCGCGATAGGCCGACGCGAAG
CGGCGGGGCGTAGGGAGCGCAGCGACCGAAGGGTAGGCGCTTTTTGCAGCTCTTCGGCTGTGCGCTGGCC
AGACAGTTATGCACAGGCCAGGCGGGTTTTAAGAGTTTTAATAAGTTTTAAAGAGTTTTAGGCGGAAAAA
TCGCCTTTTTTCTCTTTTATATCAGTCACTTACATGTGTGACCGGTTCCCAATGTACGGCTTTGGGTTCC
CAATGTACGGGTTCCGGTTCCCAATGTACGGCTTTGGGTTCCCAATGTACGTGCTATCCACAGGAAAGAG
ACCTTTTCGACCTTTTTCCCCTGCTAGGGCAATTTGCCCTAGCATCTGCTCCGTACATTAGGAACCGGCG
GATGCTTCGCCCTCGATCAGGTTGCGGTAGCGCATGACTAGGATCGGGCCAGCCTGCCCCGCCTCCTCCT
TCAAATCGTACTCCGGCAGGTCATTTGACCCGATCAGCTTGCGCACGGTGAAACAGAACTTCTTGAACTC
TCCGGCGCTGCCACTGCGTTCGTAGATCGTCTTGAACAACCATCTGGCTTCTGCCTTGCCTGCGGCGCGG
CGTGCCAGGCGGTAGAGAAAACGGCCGATGCCGGGATCGATCAAAAAGTAATCGGGGTGAACCGTCAGCA
CGTCCGGGTTCTTGCCTTCTGTGATCTCGCGGTACATCCAATCAGCTAGCTCGATCTCGATGTACTCCGG
CCGCCCGGTTTCGCTCTTTACGATCTTGTAGCGGCTAATCAAGGCTTCACCCTCGGATACCGTCACCAGG
CGGCCGTTCTTGGCCTTCTTCGTACGCTGCATGGCAACGTGCGTGGTGTTTAACCGAATGCAGGTTTCTA
CCAGGTCGTCTTTCTGCTTTCCGCCATCGGCTCGCCGGCAGAACTTGAGTACGTCCGCAACGTGTGGACG
GAACACGCGGCCGGGCTTGTCTCCCTTCCCTTCCCGGTATCGGTTCATGGATTCGGTTAGATGGGAAACC
GCCATCAGTACCAGGTCGTAATCCCACACACTGGCCATGCCGGCCGGCCCTGCGGAAACCTCTACGTGCC
CGTCTGGAAGCTCGTAGCGGATCACCTCGCCAGCTCGTCGGTCACGCTTCGACAGACGGAAAACGGCCAC
GTCCATGATGCTGCGACTATCGCGGGTGCCCACGTCATAGAGCATCGGAACGAAAAAATCTGGTTGCTCG
TCGCCCTTGGGCGGCTTCCTAATCGACGGCGCACCGGCTGCCGGCGGTTGCCGGGATTCTTTGCGGATTC
GATCAGCGGCCGCTTGCCACGATTCACCGGGGCGTGCTTCTGCCTCGATGCGTTGCCGCTGGGCGGCCTG
CGCGGCCTTCAACTTCTCCACCAGGTCATCACCCAGCGCCGCGCCGATTTGTACCGGGCCGGATGGTTTG
CGACCGCTCACGCCGATTCCTCGGGCTTGGGGGTTCCAGTGCCATTGCAGGGCCGGCAGACAACCCAGCC
GCTTACGCCTGGCCAACCGCCCGTTCCTCCACACATGGGGCATTCCACGGCGTCGGTGCCTGGTTGTTCT
TGATTTTCCATGCCGCCTCCTTTAGCCGCTAAAATTCATCTACTCATTTATTCATTTGCTCATTTACTCT
GGTAGCTGCGCGATGTATTCAGATAGCAGCTCGGTAATGGTCTTGCCTTGGCGTACCGCGTACATCTTCA
GCTTGGTGTGATCCTCCGCCGGCAACTGAAAGTTGACCCGCTTCATGGCTGGCGTGTCTGCCAGGCTGGC
CAACGTTGCAGCCTTGCTGCTGCGTGCGCTCGGACGGCCGGCACTTAGCGTGTTTGTGCTTTTGCTCATT
TTCTCTTTACCTCATTAACTCAAATGAGTTTTGATTTAATTTCAGCGGCCAGCGCCTGGACCTCGCGGGC
AGCGTCGCCCTCGGGTTCTGATTCAAGAACGGTTGTGCCGGCGGCGGCAGTGCCTGGGTAGCTCACGCGC
TGCGTGATACGGGACTCAAGAATGGGCAGCTCGTACCCGGCCAGCGCCTCGGCAACCTCACCGCCGATGC
GCGTGCCTTTGATCGCCCGCGACACGACAAAGGCCGCTTGTAGCCTTCCATCCGTGACCTCAATGCGCTG
CTTAACCAGCTCCACCAGGTCGGCGGTGGCCCATATGTCGTAAGGGCTTGGCTGCACCGGAATCAGCACG
AAGTCGGCTGCCTTGATCGCGGACACAGCCAAGTCCGCCGCCTGGGGCGCTCCGTCGATCACTACGAAGT
CGCGCCGGCCGATGGCCTTCACGTCGCGGTCAATCGTCGGGCGGTCGATGCCGACAACGGTTAGCGGTTG
ATCTTCCCGCACGGCCGCCCAATCGCGGGCACTGCCCTGGGGATCGGAATCGACTAACAGAACATCGGCC
CCGGCGAGTTGCAGGGCGCGGGCTAGATGGGTTGCGATGGTCGTCTTGCCTGACCCGCCTTTCTGGTTAA
GTACAGCGATAACCTTCATGCGTTCCCCTTGCGTATTTGTTTATTTACTCATCGCATCATATACGCAGCG
ACCGCATGACGCAAGCTGTTTTACTCAAATACACATCACCTTTTTAGACGGCGGCGCTCGGTTTCTTCAG
CGGCCAAGCTGGCCGGCCAGGCCGCCAGCTTGGCATCAGACAAACCGGCCAGGATTTCATGCAGCCGCAC
GGTTGAGACGTGCGCGGGCGGCTCGAACACGTACCCGGCCGCGATCATCTCCGCCTCGATCTCTTCGGTA
ATGAAAAACGGTTCGTCCTGGCCGTCCTGGTGCGGTTTCATGCTTGTTCCTCTTGGCGTTCATTCTCGGC
GGCCGCCAGGGCGTCGGCCTCGGTCAATGCGTCCTCACGGAAGGCACCGCGCCGCCTGGCCTCGGTGGGC
GTCACTTCCTCGCTGCGCTCAAGTGCGCGGTACAGGGTCGAGCGATGCACGCCAAGCAGTGCAGCCGCCT
CTTTCACGGTGCGGCCTTCCTGGTCGATCAGCTCGCGGGCGTGCGCGATCTGTGCCGGGGTGAGGGTAGG
GCGGGGGCCAAACTTCACGCCTCGGGCCTTGGCGGCCTCGCGCCCGCTCCGGGTGCGGTCGATGATTAGG
GAACGCTCGAACTCGGCAATGCCGGCGAACACGGTCAACACCATGCGGCCGGCCGGCGTGGTGGTGTCGG
CCCACGGCTCTGCCAGGCTACGCAGGCCCGCGCCGGCCTCCTGGATGCGCTCGGCAATGTCCAGTAGGTC
GCGGGTGCTGCGGGCCAGGCGGTCTAGCCTGGTCACTGTCACAACGTCGCCAGGGCGTAGGTGGTCAAGC
ATCCTGGCCAGCTCCGGGCGGTCGCGCCTGGTGCCGGTGATCTTCTCGGAAAACAGCTTGGTGCAGCCGG
CCGCGTGCAGTTCGGCCCGTTGGTTGGTCAAGTCCTGGTCGTCGGTGCTGACGCGGGCATAGCCCAGCAG
GCCAGCGGCGGCGCTCTTGTTCATGGCGTAATGTCTCCGGTTCTAGTCGCAAGTATTCTACTTTATGCGA
CTAAAACACGCGACAAGAAAACGCCAGGAAAAGGGCAGGGCGGCAGCCTGTCGCGTAACTTAGGACTTGT
GCGACATGTCGTTTTCAGAAGACGGCTGCACTGAACGTCAGAAGCCGACTGCACTATAGCAGCGGAGGGG
TTGGATCAAAGTACTTTGATCCCGAGGGGAACCCTGTGGTTGGCATGCACATACAAATGGACGAACGGAT
AAACCT
Features (pLannotate 1.2.2; 29 found; start..end, strand, type, name):
     54..78      -  misc_feature   RB T-DNA repeat: right border repeat from nopaline C58 T-DNA
    144..298     -  CDS            lacZα (fragment): LacZα fragment of β-galactosidase; lacZ fragment
    301..321     -  misc_feature   MCS (fragment): pUC18/19 multiple cloning site
    812..1153    +  promoter       CaMV 35S promoter: strong constitutive promoter from cauliflower mosaic virus
   1177..1201    +  CDS            3xFLAG (fragment): three tandem FLAG® epitope tags, followed by an enterokinase cleavage site
   1211..1235    +  protein_bind   attB1: mutant version of attB; recombination site for the Gateway® BP reaction BP Clonase™
   1528..2205    +  CDS            pip (fragment): PIP_AERSO - Also known as pap. Experimental evidence at protein level: Swiss-Prot protein existence level 1. Higher activity toward long peptides. Acts on hydroxyproline beta-naphthylamide with almost as high an activity as on proline beta- naphthylamide. From Aeromonas sobria.
   3000..3128    +  CDS            pip (fragment): PIP_AERSO - Also known as pap. Experimental evidence at protein level: Swiss-Prot protein existence level 1. Higher activity toward long peptides. Acts on hydroxyproline beta-naphthylamide with almost as high an activity as on proline beta- naphthylamide. From Aeromonas sobria.
   3206..3364    +  CDS            pip (fragment): PIP_AERSO - Also known as pap. Experimental evidence at protein level: Swiss-Prot protein existence level 1. Higher activity toward long peptides. Acts on hydroxyproline beta-naphthylamide with almost as high an activity as on proline beta- naphthylamide. From Aeromonas sobria.
   3408..3432    -  protein_bind   attB2: mutant version of attB; recombination site for the Gateway® BP reaction BP Clonase™
   3458..3710    +  terminator     NOS terminator: nopaline synthase terminator and poly(A) signal
   3765..3787    -  protein_bind   lac operator (fragment): The lac repressor binds to the lac operator to inhibit transcription in E. coli. This inhibition can be relieved by adding lactose or isopropyl-β-D-thiogalactopyranoside (IPTG). lac repressor encoded by lacI
   3791..3821    -  promoter       lac promoter: promoter for the E. coli lac operon
   3836..3857    -  protein_bind   CAP binding site: CAP binding activates transcription in the presence of cAMP. E. coli catabolite activator protein
   3893..4145    -  terminator     NOS terminator: nopaline synthase terminator and poly(A) signal
   4296..5321    -  CDS            HygR: aminoglycoside phosphotransferase from E. coli; aph(4)-Ia; confers resistance to hygromycin
   5373..5552    -  promoter       NOS promoter: nopaline synthase promoter
   5632..5961    -  CDS            tnpA (fragment): TN5P_ECOLX - Also known as tnp. Experimental evidence at protein level: Swiss-Prot protein existence level 1. Mediates transposition of transposon Tn5 by a 'cut and paste' mechanism. First, the monomeric transposase binds the 19 bp inverted DNA repeats flanking the transposon. Then, dimerization of the DNA- bound transposase creates a synaptic DNA complex. After nicking of the first DNA strand, excision of the transposon proceeds through a series of intermediates. The transposase then mediates the insertion of the transposon at a new site by strand transfer. The activity of the wild- type tran
   6058..6082    -  misc_feature   LB T-DNA repeat: left border repeat from nopaline C58 T-DNA
   6341..6364    +  promoter       Pc promoter (fragment): intI1 (promoter lies within the coding sequence); class 1 integron promoter
   6540..6596    +  CDS            GmR (fragment): gentamycin acetyltransferase; aacC1; confers resistance to gentamycin
   6607..7394    +  CDS            SmR (fragment): aminoglycoside adenylyltransferase (Murphy, 1985); aadA; confers resistance to spectinomycin and streptomycin
   7640..8228    +  rep_origin     ori: high-copy-number ColE1/pMB1/pBR322/pUC origin of replication
   8414..8554    -  misc_feature   bom: basis of mobility region from pBR322
   8656..8695    -  CDS            rop (fragment): Rop protein, which maintains plasmids at low copy number; rop
   8898..9092    -  rep_origin     pVS1 oriV: origin of replication for the Pseudomonas plasmid pVS1 (Heeb et al., 2000)
   9158..10231   -  CDS            pVS1 RepA: replication protein from the Pseudomonas plasmid pVS1 (Heeb et al., 2000)
  10660..11289   -  CDS            pVS1 StaA: stability protein from the Pseudomonas plasmid pVS1 (Heeb et al., 2000)
  11849..12250   -  CDS            Y4CG_SINFN (fragment): Protein inferred from homology: Swiss-Prot protein existence level 3. From Sinorhizobium fredii (strain NBRC 101917 / NGR234).
