[The description below was written by a language model from this plasmid's Addgene catalogue record and pLannotate feature annotations shown in this document.]
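Description:
pGWB512_35S-FLAG-(ΔTP)DM3(Hh-0) is a Gateway-derived binary T-DNA vector built on the pGWB512 backbone for Agrobacterium-mediated stable transformation or transient expression in plants. The backbone carries a ColE1/pMB1-type origin with a bom site for propagation in E. coli, together with the pVS1 oriV, RepA and StaA functions that allow replication and stable maintenance in Agrobacterium. Bacterial selection is by spectinomycin, through an aadA (SmR) gene.

Between the nopaline-type right and left T-DNA borders lie two plant cassettes. The expression cassette uses the CaMV 35S promoter to drive an N-terminal FLAG epitope, annotated as a partial 3xFLAG match and so consistent with a single tag. The tag is fused across an attB1 site to the insert, which is closed by attB2 and a NOS terminator. The attB sites are the scars of the Gateway LR reaction used to introduce the gene. The insert is DM3 (DANGEROUS MIX 3, At3g61540) from the Arabidopsis thaliana accession Hh-0, an alpha/beta hydrolase. The annotation tool detects it only as discontinuous fragments homologous to a bacterial proline iminopeptidase. This might mean that a genomic, intron-containing sequence was cloned, though the record does not say. Residues 1–52 are deleted, and the "ΔTP" in the name suggests this removes a transit peptide; residues 511–515 are also deleted. The second cassette, a NOS promoter, hygromycin phosphotransferase and NOS terminator, provides hygromycin selection of transformed plants.

According to the associated publication, DM3 triggers NLR-mediated genetic incompatibility in plants. This construct therefore allows constitutive expression and FLAG-based detection of the truncated Hh-0 variant in structure–function studies.
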