Addgene plasmid #229728: pGWB512_35S-FLAG-(ΔTP)DM3(Hh-0)
Purpose: Stable transformation or transient expression of gene of interest in plants
Depositing lab: Eunyoung Chae. Depositing organization: National University of Singapore. Publication: Structural determinants of DANGEROUS MIX 3, an alpha/beta hydrolase that triggers NLR-mediated genetic incompatibility in plants. Wan WL, Kim G, Kim N, Tan YY, Watari M, Charoennit N, Lee RRQ, Phang IRK, Wang J, Liew YY, Hu D, Ng SK, Zhang Y, Jang IC, Song JJ, Chae E. Mol Cell. 2025 Jul 17;85(14):2776-2795.e8. doi: 10.1016/j.molcel.2025.06.021. PubMed 40680723.
Backbone
  Vector backbone: pGWB512
  Backbone manufacturer: Tsuyoshi Nakagawa (Addgene plasmid #74854)
  Vector type: Plant Expression
Growth in bacteria
  Bacterial resistance: Spectinomycin, 50 μg/mL
  Growth temperature: 37°C
  Growth strain: DH5alpha
  Copy number: High Copy
Gene/Insert
  Gene/Insert name: DM3(Hh-0) (alt name: At3g61540)
  Species: A. thaliana (mustard weed)
  Mutation: amino acid 1-52 were deleted, 511-515 were deleted
  Entrez Gene: AT3G61540 (a.k.a. AT3G61540)
  Cloning method: Gateway Cloning
Terms and licenses: Academic/Nonprofit Terms; Industry Terms: Not Available to Industry
Depositor comments: Please visit https://doi.org/10.1101/2024.10.28.620575 for bioRxiv preprint.
How to cite: pGWB512_35S-FLAG-(ΔTP)DM3(Hh-0) was a gift from Eunyoung Chae (Addgene plasmid # 229728 ; http://n2t.net/addgene:229728 ; RRID:Addgene_229728)
